Addgene plasmid #16424: pBS-mPlexinD1
Depositing lab: Jonathan Epstein. Depositing organization: University of Pennsylvania. Publication: PlexinD1 and semaphorin signaling are required in endothelial cells for cardiovascular development. Gitler AD, Lu MM, Epstein JA. Dev Cell. 2004 Jul . 7(1):107-16. 10.1016/j.devcel.2004.06.002 PubMed 15239958.
Backbone
  Vector backbone: pBluescript SK-
  Backbone manufacturer: Stratagene
  Backbone size w/o insert (bp): 3000
  Vector type: In Situ Template
Growth in bacteria
  Bacterial resistance: Ampicillin, 100 μg/mL
  Growth temperature: 37°C
  Growth strain: DH5alpha
  Copy number: Low Copy
Gene/Insert
  Gene/Insert name: Plexin D1 (alt name: Plxnd1)
  Species: M. musculus (mouse)
  Insert size (bp): 1200
  Mutation: None
  GenBank ID: AA138454
  Entrez Gene: Plxnd1 (a.k.a. 6230425C21Rik, b2b1863Clo, b2b553Clo)
  Cloning method: Restriction Enzyme; 5′ cloning site EcoRI (not destroyed); 3′ cloning site XhoI (not destroyed)
  Sequencing primers: 5′ T3; 3′ T7
Terms and licenses: Academic/Nonprofit Terms; Industry Terms: Not Available to Industry
Depositor comments: Antisense probes are generated by digesting with EcoR1 and transcribing with T7 RNA Polymerase.
How to cite: pBS-mPlexinD1 was a gift from Jonathan Epstein (Addgene plasmid # 16424 ; http://n2t.net/addgene:16424 ; RRID:Addgene_16424)
