[The description below was written by a language model from this plasmid's Addgene catalogue record.]
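Description:
pBS-mPlexinD1 is an in situ hybridization template built on the pBluescript SK- phagemid backbone (about 3 kb), a standard bacterial cloning vector. It is propagated in E. coli under ampicillin selection. The record lists it as low copy, although pBluescript-type vectors normally carry a high-copy pUC-derived origin. No feature table is provided, so the exact backbone elements are not itemised in the record. Vectors of this family typically also carry an f1 origin and a multiple cloning site flanked by opposing T3 and T7 phage RNA polymerase promoters, which agrees with the T3 and T7 sequencing primers listed.

The insert is an unmutated fragment of roughly 1.2 kb from mouse Plexin D1 (Plxnd1), which the associated publication describes as acting in semaphorin signaling in endothelial cells. At this size, and given its association with an EST-type GenBank accession, the insert is a partial cDNA rather than the full coding sequence. It was cloned between EcoRI at the 5′ end and XhoI at the 3′ end, and both sites are retained. The plasmid has no eukaryotic promoter, tag or reporter, so it is not an expression construct. Its purpose is in vitro transcription of labelled riboprobes. According to the depositor, antisense probe is made by linearising at the EcoRI site at the 5′ end of the insert and transcribing with T7 RNA polymerase, which gives a run-off transcript complementary to Plxnd1 mRNA. The opposing T3 promoter could in principle supply a sense control probe, though the record does not say so. The associated study examined PlexinD1 in cardiovascular development, consistent with use of this template for mapping Plxnd1 expression in mouse tissues.
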