>Addgene plasmid #16424 | pBS-mPlexinD1 | addgene partial sequence | sequence record 22623 | T7 5'-TAATACGACTCACTATAGGG-3'
TTTTTTTTTTTTTTTTTTTTTTTTTAGGTTTTCCCGGCAGGCTTTTATTATAAAGAATGTTCCAGAAAGT
CCCAGCCTTCCCCTCCAGCCCAGCCCCCTTGGGCTGTGAGCCAGTCTCAGCAGCTATGGGGGGTGGGGTG
GGGGCTGTGCTGGGGACAGATGAATATTTTCTGTCCCCTGGAACAGTCATTTCCAGTGTGTCACCGGGAG
CCCCTGGGGATCTGCACAAGCGGCAGCTATTCACAGTTGGTGCATAAGTTTTTGTTTTAATATATAAAAG
TTTTTTTTTTCTTAAAAAACAAAAAACAAAAAAAAGTGGTGCTCTTTAAAAACACTTCCAGGAAAACTGA
GTAGTCCAGCTACAGCCCTGCATCCTCGCCTTCCTCCCTTTCCTGGGGCCAGGAACCCCCAGCCTGTCCC
CCTCTCTCCACCGTTCTGTGGGCAATGGGCACTGCCCATGCTGCCACTGGCCAATGAAACGGCTAACAGC
TGACCTGGTTTGGAACTGTTGGTGGCCAAGGCCCCCTCTGGATGAGGGACACAAACAACTGCTTGGTGGC
TGAAGCAGAAATTCCCTCTGCCAGGTGGATGAGGTAGTGTTCTGGGATATGGCCACCTCTCCCAATGTGT
GCTGAGCAGCCTGAAACAGTGAACAGGCAGGCATGGTCCAGGCTGTCCTGGTTGGC
